LOCUS       Exported 4824 bp ds-DNA circular SYN 13-MAY-2021
DEFINITION  Mammalian expression plasmid for SARS-CoV-2 nsp8.
ACCESSION   .
VERSION     .
KEYWORDS    pGBW-m4134147
SOURCE      synthetic DNA construct
  ORGANISM  synthetic DNA construct
REFERENCE   1 (bases 1 to 4824)
  TITLE     SARS-CoV-2 protein Mammalian expression constructs, tagged, for
            protein expression and/or purification
REFERENCE   2 (bases 1 to 4824)
  AUTHORS   .
  TITLE     Direct Submission
  JOURNAL   Exported May 13, 2021 from SnapGene Server 1.1.58
            http://www.snapgene.com
FEATURES             Location/Qualifiers
     source          1..4824
                     /organism="synthetic DNA construct"
                     /mol_type="other DNA"
     CDS             602..622
                     /codon_start=1
                     /product="tobacco etch virus (TEV) protease recognition and
                     cleavage site"
                     /label=TEV site
                     /translation="ENLYFQS"
     CDS             623..640
                     /codon_start=1
                     /product="6xHis affinity tag"
                     /label=6xHis
                     /translation="HHHHHH"
     polyA_signal    693..814
                     /label=SV40 poly(A) signal
                     /note="SV40 polyadenylation signal"
     primer_bind     complement(704..723)
                     /label=EBV-rev
                     /note="SV40 polyA terminator, reverse primer"
     primer_bind     758..777
                     /label=SV40pA-R
                     /note="SV40 polyA, reverse primer"
     terminator      929..975
                     /label=T7 terminator
                     /note="transcription terminator for bacteriophage T7 RNA
                     polymerase"
     terminator      1005..1141
                     /label=rrnG terminator
                     /note="transcription terminator from the E. coli ribosomal
                     RNA rrnG operon (Albrechtsen et al., 1991)"
     misc_feature    1186..1257
                     /label=3' beta-globin insulator
                     /note="insulator downstream of the human beta-globin locus
                     (Farrell et al., 2002)"
     rep_origin      complement(1483..2071)
                     /direction=LEFT
                     /label=ori
                     /note="high-copy-number ColE1/pMB1/pBR322/pUC origin of
                     replication"
     primer_bind     complement(1563..1582)
                     /label=pBR322ori-F
                     /note="pBR322 origin, forward primer"
     CDS             2817..3677
                     /codon_start=1
                     /gene="bla"
                     /product="beta-lactamase"
                     /label=AmpR
                     /note="confers resistance to ampicillin, carbenicillin, and
                     related antibiotics"
                     /translation="MSIQHFRVALIPFFAAFCLPVFAHPETLVKVKDAEDQLGARVGYI
                     ELDLNSGKILESFRPEERFPMMSTFKVLLCGAVLSRIDAGQEQLGRRIHYSQNDLVEYS
                     PVTEKHLTDGMTVRELCSAAITMSDNTAANLLLTTIGGPKELTAFLHNMGDHVTRLDRW
                     EPELNEAIPNDERDTTMPVAMATTLRKLLTGELLTLASRQQLIDWMEADKVAGPLLRSA
                     LPAGWFIADKSGAGERGSRGIIAALGPDGKPSRIVVIYTTGSQATMDERNRQIAEIGAS
                     LIKHW"
     primer_bind     complement(3035..3054)
                     /label=Amp-R
                     /note="Ampicillin resistance gene, reverse primer"
     terminator      3690..3826
                     /label=rrnG terminator
                     /note="transcription terminator from the E. coli ribosomal
                     RNA rrnG operon (Albrechtsen et al., 1991)"
     misc_feature    3978..4049
                     /label=5' beta-globin insulator
                     /note="insulator upstream of the human beta-globin locus
                     (Farrell et al., 2002)"
     terminator      4054..4100
                     /label=T7 terminator
                     /note="transcription terminator for bacteriophage T7 RNA
                     polymerase"
     polyA_signal    4118..4166
                     /note="synthetic polyadenylation signal"
     enhancer        4247..4550
                     /label=CMV enhancer
                     /note="human cytomegalovirus immediate early enhancer"
     promoter        4552..4754
                     /label=CMV promoter
                     /note="human cytomegalovirus (CMV) immediate early
                     promoter"
     primer_bind     4705..4725
                     /label=CMV-F
                     /note="Human CMV immediate early promoter, forward primer"
     regulatory      4823..8
                     /regulatory_class="other"
                     /note="vertebrate consensus sequence for strong initiation
                     of translation (Kozak, 1987)"
ORIGIN
        1 caccatggca attgcctcag aatttagttc cctcccctcg tacgctgcgt tcgctaccgc
       61 ccaagaggca tatgagcagg ccgtagccaa cggggacagc gaagtggttc ttaagaaact
      121 gaagaaatct ttgaatgtgg caaagagcga gtttgatcgg gacgcggcaa tgcagaggaa
      181 gctggaaaaa atggctgatc aggctatgac acagatgtac aaacaagccc gatccgagga
      241 caagagagct aaagtcactt ctgccatgca aacgatgcta ttcaccatgt tacgtaagct
      301 ggataacgac gcactcaata acataatcaa taacgcccgc gatggttgtg tgccattgaa
      361 tatcattcct cttactacag cggccaagct gatggtcgtt atcccggact ataacacata
      421 caaaaatacc tgcgacggca ccactttcac gtatgctagc gccctgtggg aaatacagca
      481 ggtagtggat gccgattcaa agattgtgca gcttagtgag atctccatgg acaacagtcc
      541 caacttggct tggcctttaa tcgtcacagc tctcagagcc aatagcgcag ttaaactgca
      601 agaaaacctt tactttcagt cgcaccatca ccatcaccat taagctagct tgactgactg
      661 agatacagcg taccttcagc tcacagacat gataagatac attgatgagt ttggacaaac
      721 cacaactaga atgcagtgaa aaaaatgctt tatttgtgaa atttgtgatg ctattgcttt
      781 atttgtaacc attataagct gcaataaaca agttaacaac aacaattgca ttcattttat
      841 gtttcaggtt cagggggagg tgtgggaggt tttttaaagc aagtaaaacc tctacaaatg
      901 tggtattggc ccatctctat cggtatcgta gcataacccc ttggggcctc taaacgggtc
      961 ttgaggggtt ttttgtgccc ctcgggccgg attgctatct accggcattg gcgcagaaaa
     1021 aaatgcctga tgcgacgctg cgcgtcttat actcccacat atgccagatt cagcaacgga
     1081 tacggcttcc ccaacttgcc cacttccata cgtgtcctcc ttaccagaaa tttatcctta
     1141 aggtcgtcag ctatcctgca ggcgatctct cgatttcgat caagacattc ctttaatggt
     1201 cttttctgga caccactagg ggtcagaagt agttcatcaa actttcttcc ctccctaatc
     1261 tcattggtta ccttgggcta tcgaaactta attaaccagt caagtcagct acttggcgag
     1321 atcgacttgt ctgggtttcg actacgctca gaattgcgtc agtcaagttc gatctggtcc
     1381 ttgctattgc acccgttctc cgattacgag tttcatttaa atcatgtgag caaaaggcca
     1441 gcaaaaggcc aggaaccgta aaaaggccgc gttgctggcg tttttccata ggctccgccc
     1501 ccctgacgag catcacaaaa atcgacgctc aagtcagagg tggcgaaacc cgacaggact
     1561 ataaagatac caggcgtttc cccctggaag ctccctcgtg cgctctcctg ttccgaccct
     1621 gccgcttacc ggatacctgt ccgcctttct cccttcggga agcgtggcgc tttctcatag
     1681 ctcacgctgt aggtatctca gttcggtgta ggtcgttcgc tccaagctgg gctgtgtgca
     1741 cgaacccccc gttcagcccg accgctgcgc cttatccggt aactatcgtc ttgagtccaa
     1801 cccggtaaga cacgacttat cgccactggc agcagccact ggtaacagga ttagcagagc
     1861 gaggtatgta ggcggtgcta cagagttctt gaagtggtgg cctaactacg gctacactag
     1921 aagaacagta tttggtatct gcgctctgct gaagccagtt accttcggaa aaagagttgg
     1981 tagctcttga tccggcaaac aaaccaccgc tggtagcggt ggtttttttg tttgcaagca
     2041 gcagattacg cgcagaaaaa aaggatctca agaagatcct ttgatctttt ctacggggtc
     2101 tgacgctcag tggaacgaaa actcacgtta agggattttg gtcatgagat tatcaaaaag
     2161 gatcttcacc tagatccttt taaattaaaa atgaagtttt aaatcaatct aaagtatata
     2221 tgagtaaact tggtctgaca gttaccaatg cttaatcagt gaggcaccta tctcagcgat
     2281 ctgtctattt cgttcatcca tagttgcatt taaatttccg aactctccaa ggccctcgtc
     2341 ggaaaatctt caaacctttc gtccgatcca tcttgcaggc tacctctcga acgaactatc
     2401 gcaagtctct tggccggcct tgcgccttgg ctattgcttg gcagcgccta tcgccaggta
     2461 ttactccaat cccgaatatc cgagatcggg atcacccgag agaagttcaa cctacatcct
     2521 caatcccgat ctatccgaga tccgaggaat atcgaaatcg gggcgcgcct ggtgtaccga
     2581 gaacgatcct ctcagtgcga gtctcgacga tccatatcgt tgcttggcag tcagccagtc
     2641 ggaatccagc ttgggaccca ggaagtccaa tcgtcagata ttgtactcaa gcctggtcac
     2701 ggcagcgtac cgatctgttt aaacctagat attgatagtc tgatcggtca acgtataatc
     2761 gagtcctagc ttttgcaaac atctatcaag agacaggatc agcaggaggc tttcgcatga
     2821 gtattcaaca tttccgtgtc gcccttattc ccttttttgc ggcattttgc cttcctgttt
     2881 ttgctcaccc agaaacgctg gtgaaagtaa aagatgctga agatcagttg ggtgcgcgag
     2941 tgggttacat cgaactggat ctcaacagcg gtaagatcct tgagagtttt cgccccgaag
     3001 aacgctttcc aatgatgagc acttttaaag ttctgctatg tggcgcggta ttatcccgta
     3061 ttgacgccgg gcaagagcaa ctcggtcgcc gcatacacta ttctcagaat gacttggttg
     3121 agtattcacc agtcacagaa aagcatctta cggatggcat gacagtaaga gaattatgca
     3181 gtgctgccat aaccatgagt gataacactg cggccaactt acttctgaca acgattggag
     3241 gaccgaagga gctaaccgct tttttgcaca acatggggga tcatgtaact cgccttgatc
     3301 gttgggaacc ggagctgaat gaagccatac caaacgacga gcgtgacacc acgatgcctg
     3361 tagcaatggc aacaaccttg cgtaaactat taactggcga actacttact ctagcttccc
     3421 ggcaacagtt gatagactgg atggaggcgg ataaagttgc aggaccactt ctgcgctcgg
     3481 cccttccggc tggctggttt attgctgata aatctggagc cggtgagcgt gggtctcgcg
     3541 gtatcattgc agcactgggg ccagatggta agccctcccg tatcgtagtt atctacacga
     3601 cggggagtca ggcaactatg gatgaacgaa atagacagat cgctgagata ggtgcctcac
     3661 tgattaagca ttggtaaccg attctaggtg cattggcgca gaaaaaaatg cctgatgcga
     3721 cgctgcgcgt cttatactcc cacatatgcc agattcagca acggatacgg cttccccaac
     3781 ttgcccactt ccatacgtgt cctccttacc agaaatttat ccttaagatc ccgaatcgtt
     3841 taaactcgac tctggctcta tcgaatctcc gtcgtttcga gcttacgcga acagccgtgg
     3901 cgctcatttg ctcgtcgggc atcgaatctc gtcagctatc gtcagcttac ctttttggca
     3961 gcgatcgcgg ctcccgacat cttggaccat tagctccaca ggtatcttct tccctctagt
     4021 ggtcataaca gcagcttcag ctacctctca attcaaaaaa cccctcaaga cccgtttaga
     4081 ggccccaagg ggttatgcta tcaatcgttg cgttacacac acaaaaaacc aacacacatc
     4141 catcttcgat ggatagcgat tttattatct aactgctgat cgagtgtagc cagatctagt
     4201 aatcaattac ggggtcatta gttcatagcc catatatgga gttccgcgtt acataactta
     4261 cggtaaatgg cccgcctggc tgaccgccca acgacccccg cccattgacg tcaataatga
     4321 cgtatgttcc catagtaacg ccaataggga ctttccattg acgtcaatgg gtggagtatt
     4381 tacggtaaac tgcccacttg gcagtacatc aagtgtatca tatgccaagt acgcccccta
     4441 ttgacgtcaa tgacggtaaa tggcccgcct ggcattatgc ccagtacatg accttatggg
     4501 actttcctac ttggcagtac atctacgtat tagtcatcgc tattaccatg ctgatgcggt
     4561 tttggcagta catcaatggg cgtggatagc ggtttgactc acggggattt ccaagtctcc
     4621 accccattga cgtcaatggg agtttgtttt ggcaccaaaa tcaacgggac tttccaaaat
     4681 gtcgtaacaa ctccgcccca ttgacgcaaa tgggcggtag gcgtgtacgg tgggaggtct
     4741 atataagcag agctggttta gtgaaccgtc agatcagatc tttgtcgatc ctaccatcca
     4801 ctcgacacac ccgccagcgg ccgc
//
