[The description below was written by a language model from this plasmid's Addgene catalogue record and the feature table of its GenBank file.]
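Description:
pGBW-m4134147 is a mammalian expression plasmid built on the pTwist_CMV_6 backbone for producing the SARS-CoV-2 non-structural protein nsp8, a mature cleavage product of the viral ORF1ab polyprotein. The circular construct is about 4.8 kb and is maintained in E. coli through a high-copy ColE1/pUC-type origin, with selection by the beta-lactamase (AmpR) gene conferring ampicillin resistance. No mammalian selection marker or episomal origin is annotated, so it appears suited to transient transfection rather than stable line selection.

The roughly 0.6 kb wild-type nsp8 coding sequence is not itself annotated in the feature table. It occupies the interval between a Kozak consensus that spans the sequence origin and the C-terminal tag elements. Transcription is driven by the human cytomegalovirus immediate-early enhancer and promoter and ends at an SV40 polyadenylation signal. The open reading frame continues directly into a TEV protease recognition site followed by a 6xHis tag supplied by the backbone, so the protein can be captured by immobilised metal affinity chromatography and the tag then removed by TEV cleavage.

The expression unit is bracketed by 5' and 3' human beta-globin insulator elements, T7 and rrnG transcription terminators, and an upstream synthetic polyadenylation signal. This arrangement limits read-through transcription from the bacterial backbone into the cassette and isolates the cassette from neighbouring sequences. The plasmid belongs to a set of tagged SARS-CoV-2 protein constructs intended for expression and/or purification in mammalian cells.
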