Addgene plasmid #152245: pGBW-m4134147
Purpose: Mammalian expression plasmid for SARS-CoV-2 nsp8
Depositing lab: Ginkgo Bioworks & Benjie Chen. Depositing organization: Ginkgo Bioworks.
Backbone
  Vector backbone: pTwist_CMV_6
  Backbone size w/o insert (bp): 4180
  Vector type: Mammalian Expression
Growth in bacteria
  Bacterial resistance: Ampicillin, 100 μg/mL
  Growth temperature: 37°C
  Growth strain: DH5alpha
  Copy number: High Copy
Gene/Insert
  Gene/Insert name: SARS-CoV-2 nsp8
  Species: Severe acute respiratory syndrome coronavirus 2
  Insert size (bp): 593
  Mutation: wt
  Entrez Gene: ORF1ab (a.k.a. GU280_gp01)
  Promoter: CMV
  Tag / fusion protein: Cleavable TEV;6xHis-003 (C terminal on backbone)
  Cloning method: Unknown
Resource information
  A portion of this plasmid was derived from a plasmid made by: GinkgoBioworks
Depositor comments: NCBI reference sequence: YP_009725304.1
How to cite: pGBW-m4134147 was a gift from Ginkgo Bioworks & Benjie Chen (Addgene plasmid # 152245 ; http://n2t.net/addgene:152245 ; RRID:Addgene_152245)
